>Addgene plasmid #200357 | pSAH83 - [AVHp | wrmScarlet | tbb-2 UTR] | addgene full sequence | sequence record 409772 | Addgene NGS Result
ATTATACGAAGTTATGATATCAAAAATGATTACGCCAAGCTGTAAGTTTAAACATGATCTTACTAACTAA
CTATTCTCATTTAAATTTTCAGAGCTTAAAAATGGCTGAAATCACTCACAACGATGGATACGCTAATGCC
CCTTTTACCTTCTTCTCCATGCCAATCCACTTTCCTCACATAGTGGTATCGCTTGTCCAACAATTTCCAA
CGATCTAAGCTCATCGAGAAGCTCTCGACTCCTCATTGCACATGCTACAAAAATTTGAAATAGACAAAGA
GGGGAGAATTCAATTGTATGTCATATTGTGTAATTAGTTTGGCTCTCGAATGGCATGATCTGCATGCTAA
TTATATATTATGAGAGCTTGTACATATTGGGTCATTCATTTATTTTTTATATGTATTTTATTTGTCGCTT
GACTTATAACCACTTGAAAAAGAGACCAAAAATGGGGCCCGTTTCAAAGGGAGAGGCCGTTATAAAAGAA
TTTATGCGTTTCAAGGTCCACATGGAGGGATCCATGAACGGACACGAGTTCGAGATCGAGGGAGAGGGAG
AGGGACGTCCATACGAGGGAACCCAAACCGCCAAGGTGAGTTTTATTATCGATTTTCGGGATTTTCTACT
TGTAATTACCTTTTGTTTTTAATAAGTTGCTTTTTTCCAGCTCAAGGTCACCAAGGGAGGACCACTCCCA
TTCTCCTGGGACATCCTCTCCCCACAATTCATGTACGGATCCCGTGCCTTCACCAAGCACCCAGCCGACA
TCCCAGACTACTACAAGCAATCCTTCCCAGAGGGATTCAAGTGGGAGCGTGTCATGAACTTCGAGGACGG
AGGAGCCGTCACCGTCACCCAAGGTAGGTTTTCAGTTTCAATTTTTGTTGCAACTACCTCAACTCTATGT
TTTCAGACACCTCCCTCGAGGACGGAACCCTCATCTACAAGGTCAAGCTCCGTGGAACCAACTTCCCACC
AGACGGACCAGTCATGCAAAAGAAGACCATGGGATGGGAGGCCTCCACCGAGCGACTCTACCCAGAGGAC
GGAGTCCTCAAGGGAGACATCAAGGTAAATTTTTCAAGCTTCTAAATTCCAAAATAAACCATTTTAATTT
CTTAATTCCAGATGGCCCTCCGGCTCAAGGACGGAGGACGTTACCTCGCCGACTTCAAGACCACCTACAA
GGCCAAGAAGCCAGTCCAAATGCCAGGAGCCTACAACGTCGACCGTAAGCTCGACATCACCTCCCACAAC
GAGGACTACACCGTCGTCGAGCAATACGAGCGTTCCGAGGGACGTCACTCCACCGGAGGAATGGACGAGC
TCTACAAGCCCGGGTGATGGTCTCTGAGCTATGCAAAATCCTTTCAAGCATTCCCTTCTTCTCTATCACT
CTTCTTTCTTTTTGTCAAAAAATTCTCTCGCTAATTTATTTGCTTTTTTAATGTTATTATTTTATGACTT
TTTATAGTCACTGAAAAGTTTGCATCTGAGTGAAGTGAATGCTATCAAAATGTGATTCTGATATCCAGGA
AACGGAGAATCTGTGCGGCAATGTCTTATCATTTGAAACGCGCCGTATCGATGCTGACATCATGCGGCTC
CCGTGTTAGTCGAGAAGATGGGTACGGGCCTTTATTCATCCAACACTCTACGGCTTCTTCAAGAGCTAGT
AGGGCACCCTGTAGTTGGAAAGGGATTATTTCGTATGGCGAGCCCATACCGTCTTTCTTGCGGAAGCTTA
ACACGATAGGAAGTTGGATAGTTTCGAACGATGGTTCCATACGGAACGCTGTCTCAAGGATGAGTCTGAC
GGAGTGTAACTCGAAGGCTAGGTGGAGGCTCAGTGATGATAAGTCTGCGATGGTGGATGCATGTGTCATG
GTCATAGCTGTTTCCTGTGTGAAATTGTTATCCGCTCAGAGGGCACAATCCTATTCCGCGCTATCCGACA
ATCTCCAAGACATTAGGTGGAGTTCAGTTCGGCGTATGGCATATGTCGCTGGAAAGAACATGTGAGCAAA
AGGCCAGCAAAAGGCCAGGAACCGTAAAAAGGCCGCGTTGCTGGCGTTTTTCCATAGGCTCCGCCCCCCT
GACGAGCATCACAAAAATCGACGCTCAAGTCAGAGGTGGCGAAACCCGACAGGACTATAAAGATACCAGG
CGTTTCCCCCTGGAAGCTCCCTCGTGCGCTCTCCTGTTCCGACCCTGCCGCTTACCGGATACCTGTCCGC
CTTTCTCCCTTCGGGAAGCGTGGCGCTTTCTCATAGCTCACGCTGTAGGTATCTCAGTTCGGTGTAGGTC
GTTCGCTCCAAGCTGGGCTGTGTGCACGAACCCCCCGTTCAGCCCGACCGCTGCGCCTTATCCGGTAACT
ATCGTCTTGAGTCCAACCCGGTAAGACACGACTTATCGCCACTGGCAGCAGCCACTGGTAACAGGATTAG
CAGAGCGAGGTATGTAGGCGGTGCTACAGAGTTCTTGAAGTGGTGGCCTAACTACGGCTACACTAGAAGA
ACAGTATTTGGTATCTGCGCTCTGCTGAAGCCAGTTACCTTCGGAAAAAGAGTTGGTAGCTCTTGATCCG
GCAAACAAACCACCGCTGGTAGCGGTGGTTTTTTTGTTTGCAAGCAGCAGATTACGCGCAGAAAAAAAGG
ATCTCAAGAAGATCCTTTGATCTTTTCTACGGGGTCTGACGCTCTATTCAACAAAGCCGCCGTCCCGTCA
AGTCAGCGTAAATGGGTAGGGGGCTTCAAATCGTCCTCGTGATACCAATTCGGAGCCTGCTTTTTTGTAC
AAACTTGTTGATAATGGCAATTCAAGGATCTTCACCTAGATCCTTTTAAATTAAAAATGAAGTTTTAAAT
CAATCTAAAGTATATATGAGTAAACTTGGTCTGACAGTTACCAATGCTTAATCAGTGAGGCACCTATCTC
AGCGATCTGTCTATTTCGTTCATCCATAGTTGCCTGACTCCCCGTCGTGTAGATAACTACGATACGGGAG
GGCTTACCATCTGGCCCCAGTGCTGCAATGATACCGCGAGAGCCACGCTCACCGGCTCCAGATTTATCAG
CAATAAACCAGCCAGCCGGAAGGGCCGAGCGCAGAAGTGGTCCTGCAACTTTATCCGCCTCCATCCAGTC
TATTAATTGTTGCCGGGAAGCTAGAGTAAGTAGTTCGCCAGTTAATAGTTTGCGCAACGTTGTTGCCATT
GCTACAGGCATCGTGGTGTCACGCTCGTCGTTTGGTATGGCTTCATTCAGCTCCGGTTCCCAACGATCAA
GGCGAGTTACATGATCCCCCATGTTGTGCAAAAAAGCGGTTAGCTCCTTCGGTCCTCCGATCGTTGTCAG
AAGTAAGTTGGCCGCAGTGTTATCACTCATGGTTATGGCAGCACTGCATAATTCTCTTACTGTCATGCCA
TCCGTAAGATGCTTTTCTGTGACTGGTGAGTACTCAACCAAGTCATTCTGAGAATAGTGTATGCGGCGAC
CGAGTTGCTCTTGCCCGGCGTCAATACGGGATAATACCGCGCCACATAGCAGAACTTTAAAAGTGCTCAT
CATTGGAAAACGTTCTTCGGGGCGAAAACTCTCAAGGATCTTACCGCTGTTGAGATCCAGTTCGATGTAA
CCCACTCGTGCACCCAACTGATCTTCAGCATCTTTTACTTTCACCAGCGTTTCTGGGTGAGCAAAAACAG
GAAGGCAAAATGCCGCAAAAAAGGGAATAAGGGCGACACGGAAATGTTGAATACTCATACTCTTCCTTTT
TCAATATTATTGAAGCATTTATCAGGGTTATTGTCTCATGAGCGGATACATATTTGAATGTATTTAGAAA
AATAAACAAATAGGGGTTCCGCGCACATTTCCCCGAAAAGTGCCAGATACCTGAAACAAAACCCATCGTA
CGGCCAAGGAAGTCTCCAATAACTGTGATCCACCACAAGCGCCAGGGTTTTCCCAGTCACGACGTTGTAA
AACGACGGCCAGTCATGCATAATCCGCACGCATCTGGAATAAGGAAGTGCCATTCCGCCTGACCTAAGTG
CTTTTCGAGATCGCCAAACCGGAGAACGATCAGGAGAATGATGAGTCGCCACAGGAGTCGGCAAGATACG
TGCGTTATAGATTTGCTCCAAACTTTTTGAAACTCAAAACGGTCGGAGCAACTGTGGAATTCAAAGTAGG
AGACATCCCAATCCATCATTTCCGAATGATCGAACGTCACTTCTTCAAAGATCGCCTTCTGAAGTGTTTT
GACTTTGAATTCGGATTCTGTATTCCGAATTCACGAAACAACTGTGAACATATCTATGAGTTCCCTCAAC
TCTCTCAACAACTCAGTGAGTCATTATTCTAAAAAGTACAATTCAAAAGACTAATCTCTTTTTCAGTGGA
CGACATGATCAACAATCCAAACGAGACTCGTTCTGACAGCTTCTATTTCGTCGATAACAAACTCGTCATG
CACAACAAAGCCGACTACTCATATGATGCATAAATCTTCATTGTTGAGTTTATCTTGTTGATTTTTGAAT
AAATTATCAACTCTTTACTTTTTAATGGGTTATGAAATAAATAAACATTGAAAACTGATAAACAACGTTC
ATCTCTATAACTTCGTATAGCATAC
Features (pLannotate 1.2.2; 10 found; start..end, strand, type, name):
    461..862     +  CDS            mScarlet (fragment): mScarlet is a basic (constitutively fluorescent) red fluorescent protein published in 2016, derived from synthetic construct. It has moderate acid sensitivity.
    916..1338    +  CDS            mScarlet (fragment): mScarlet is a basic (constitutively fluorescent) red fluorescent protein published in 2016, derived from synthetic construct. It has moderate acid sensitivity.
   1361..1530    +  terminator     tbb-2 terminator (fragment): tbb-2; transcription terminator for the C. elegans tubulin beta-2 gene
   2079..2667    -  rep_origin     ori: high-copy-number ColE1/pMB1/pBR322/pUC origin of replication
   2784..2808    -  protein_bind   attB1: mutant version of attB; recombination site for the Gateway® BP reaction BP Clonase™
   2908..3768    -  CDS            AmpR: β-lactamase; bla; confers resistance to ampicillin, carbenicillin, and related antibiotics
   3769..3873    -  promoter       AmpR promoter: bla
   3960..4003    -  CDS            lacZα (fragment): LacZα fragment of β-galactosidase; lacZ fragment
   4058..4510    +  CDS            unc-119 (fragment): UN119_CAEEL - Experimental evidence at protein level: Swiss-Prot protein existence level 1. Myristoyl-binding protein that acts as a cargo adapter: specifically binds the myristoyl moiety of a subset of N-terminally myristoylated proteins and is required for their localization. Plays a key role in ciliary membrane localization of proteins. Required for the establishment or function of the nervous system. From Caenorhabditis elegans.
   4627..15      +  protein_bind   loxP (across the origin): Cre-mediated recombination occurs in the 8-bp core sequence (GCATACAT). Cre recombinase
