[The description below was written by a language model from this plasmid's Addgene catalogue record and pLannotate feature annotations shown in this document.]
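Description:
pSAH83 is a C. elegans expression plasmid built on the Twist Amp High backbone, a high-copy cloning vector propagated in E. coli through a ColE1/pUC-type origin and selected with ampicillin via the β-lactamase gene and its native promoter. It belongs to a set of modular "BioParts" for neuron-specific expression in worms, and this one targets the AVH neurons.

The insert is a three-part cassette: an AVH-specific promoter taken from the hlh-34 gene, the wrmScarlet coding sequence (a worm-adapted version of the red fluorescent protein mScarlet), and the tbb-2 (β-tubulin) 3′ UTR/terminator. The automated annotation detects mScarlet as two adjacent fragments separated by a short gap, which would fit an intron interrupting the coding sequence, as is common in worm transgenes, although the record does not say so. The promoter itself is not annotated in the feature table, but the roughly 450 nt upstream of the reporter is where it would be expected to lie.

The annotation also picks up a partial unc-119 coding segment, a loxP site spanning the sequence origin, an attB1-like site and a small lacZα remnant. The record does not explain these. The unc-119 fragment and loxP site may relate to the stated compatibility with MosTI single-copy insertion, but this is an inference.

According to the depositor, the plasmid can be used directly to mark AVH neurons with red fluorescence. It can also serve as a scaffold for cell-specific expression of transgenes, as N- or C-terminal wrmScarlet fusions or untagged, delivered either as single-copy MosTI insertions or as arrays.
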