Addgene plasmid #200357: pSAH83 - [AVHp | wrmScarlet | tbb-2 UTR]
Purpose: mScarlet BioPart for AVH neurons. (1) Mark neurons or (2) cell-specific expression of transgenes (N or C-terminal fusions, or untagged). Compatible with single-copy insertion (MosTI) or arrays.
Depositing lab: Christian Froekjaer-Jensen. Depositing organization: King Abdullah University of Science and Technology (KAUST).
Backbone
  Vector backbone: Twist Amp High
  Backbone manufacturer: Twist Biosciences
  Vector type: Worm Expression
Growth in bacteria
  Bacterial resistance: Ampicillin, 100 μg/mL
  Growth temperature: 37°C
  Growth strain: DH5alpha
  Copy number: High Copy
Gene/Insert
  Gene/Insert name: [AVHp | wrmScarlet | tbb-2 UTR]
  Species: C. elegans (nematode)
  Promoter: WBGene00011327, hlh-34
  Cloning method: Restriction Enzyme; 5′ cloning site Unknown (unknown if destroyed)
Terms and licenses: Academic/Nonprofit Terms; Industry Terms: Not Available to Industry
Depositor comments: See www.wormbuilder.org/BioParts for more information.
How to cite: pSAH83 - [AVHp | wrmScarlet | tbb-2 UTR] was a gift from Christian Froekjaer-Jensen (Addgene plasmid # 200357 ; http://n2t.net/addgene:200357 ; RRID:Addgene_200357)
